Addgene plasmid #125148: pSLQ7751 pHR Ef1α: mCherry-P2A-AcrIIA4
Purpose: Lentiviral vector for constitutive expression of AcrIIA4 with mCherry fluorescent reporter.
Depositing lab: Stanley Qi. Depositing organization: Stanford University. Publication: Anti-CRISPR-mediated control of gene editing and synthetic circuits in eukaryotic cells. Nakamura M, Srinivasan P, Chavez M, Carter MA, Dominguez AA, La Russa M, Lau MB, Abbott TR, Xu X, Zhao D, Gao Y, Kipniss NH, Smolke CD, Bondy-Denomy J, Qi LS. Nat Commun. 2019 Jan 14;10(1):194. doi: 10.1038/s41467-018-08158-x. PubMed 30643127.
Backbone
  Vector backbone: pHR
  Backbone size w/o insert (bp): 7097
  Total vector size (bp): 8120
  Vector type: Mammalian Expression, Lentiviral, CRISPR
Growth in bacteria
  Bacterial resistance: Ampicillin, 100 μg/mL
  Growth temperature: 37°C
  Growth strain: NEB Stable
  Copy number: High Copy
Gene/Insert
  Gene/Insert name: AcrIIA4-P2A-mCherry
  Insert size (bp): 1023
Terms and licenses: Academic/Nonprofit Terms; Industry Terms: Not Available to Industry
How to cite: pSLQ7751 pHR Ef1α: mCherry-P2A-AcrIIA4 was a gift from Stanley Qi (Addgene plasmid # 125148 ; http://n2t.net/addgene:125148 ; RRID:Addgene_125148)
