[The description below was written by a language model from this plasmid's Addgene catalogue record and pLannotate feature annotations shown in this document.]
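Description:
pSLQ7751 pHR Ef1α: mCherry-P2A-AcrIIA4 is an HIV-1-derived lentiviral transfer plasmid built on the pHR backbone, about 8.1 kb in total, for constitutive expression of the anti-CRISPR protein AcrIIA4 in mammalian cells. It is maintained in bacteria through a high-copy ColE1/pUC-type origin and an ampicillin resistance gene (β-lactamase with its own promoter). A recombination-tolerant host strain is listed, as is common for LTR-containing vectors.

The viral genome is transcribed in packaging cells from a CMV enhancer/promoter fused to a truncated 5' LTR. This is followed by the Ψ packaging signal with a gag fragment, the Rev response element for Rev-dependent nuclear export, and the cPPT/CTS, which aids nuclear import of the reverse-transcribed genome. Downstream, an internal human EF-1α promoter drives a roughly 1 kb bicistronic cassette. The annotated mCherry coding sequence comes first, consistent with the plasmid name (the insert field lists the two parts in the opposite order). The unannotated stretch after it presumably holds the P2A peptide and AcrIIA4, although the automated feature table does not call either one. P2A-mediated ribosomal skipping yields separate mCherry and AcrIIA4 proteins from one transcript, so red fluorescence marks transduced, inhibitor-expressing cells. A single loxP site, a WPRE that enhances transcript expression, a nef fragment and a truncated 3' LTR complete the proviral region.

AcrIIA4 is an inhibitor of Streptococcus pyogenes Cas9. The construct was deposited with work on anti-CRISPR control of gene editing and synthetic circuits in eukaryotic cells, where stable delivery of the inhibitor is used to suppress Cas9 or dCas9 activity.
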