Features (pLannotate 1.2.2; 20 found; start..end, strand, type, name):
     31..83      -  misc_feature   bom (fragment): basis of mobility region from pBR322
    238..617     +  enhancer       CMV enhancer: human cytomegalovirus immediate early enhancer
    618..817     +  promoter       CMV promoter: human cytomegalovirus (CMV) immediate early promoter
    835..1015    +  LTR            5' LTR (truncated): truncated 5' long terminal repeat (LTR) from HIV-1
   1062..1187    +  misc_feature   HIV-1 Ψ: packaging signal of human immunodeficiency virus type 1
   1171..1509    +  CDS            HIV-1 gag (fragment): gag protein from human immunodeficiency virus 1; gag
   1684..1917    +  misc_feature   RRE: The Rev response element (RRE) of HIV-1 allows for Rev-dependent mRNA export from the nucleus to the cytoplasm.
   2294..2394    +  CDS            Rev (fragment): human immunodeficiency virus 1 (HIV-1) Rev protein; rev; enhances nuclear export of unspliced and incompletely spliced viral mRNAs
   2444..2561    +  misc_feature   cPPT/CTS: central polypurine tract and central termination sequence of HIV-1
   2683..3854    +  promoter       EF-1α promoter: strong constitutive promoter for human elongation factor EF-1α
   3866..4573    +  CDS            mCherry: mCherry is a basic (constitutively fluorescent) red fluorescent protein published in 2004, derived from Discosoma sp.. It is reported to be a very rapidly-maturing monomer with low acid sensitivity.
   4911..4944    +  protein_bind   loxP: Cre-mediated recombination occurs in the 8-bp core sequence (GCATACAT). Cre recombinase
   4977..5000    +  misc_feature   MCS (fragment): pBluescript multiple cloning site
   5000..5588    +  misc_feature   WPRE: woodchuck hepatitis virus posttranscriptional regulatory element
   5589..5608    +  misc_feature   MCS (fragment): pBluescript multiple cloning site
   5610..6110    +  CDS            nef (fragment): NEF_HV1LA - Experimental evidence at protein level: Swiss-Prot protein existence level 1. Extracellular Nef protein targets CD4(+) T-lymphocytes for apoptosis by interacting with CXCR4 surface receptors. From Human immunodeficiency virus type 1 group M subtype B (isolate Lai) (HIV-1).
   6117..6297    +  LTR            5' LTR (truncated): truncated 5' long terminal repeat (LTR) from HIV-1
   6359..6947    -  rep_origin     ori: high-copy-number ColE1/pMB1/pBR322/pUC origin of replication
   7118..7978    -  CDS            AmpR: β-lactamase; bla; confers resistance to ampicillin, carbenicillin, and related antibiotics
   7979..8083    -  promoter       AmpR promoter: bla
>Addgene plasmid #125148 | pSLQ7751 pHR Ef1α: mCherry-P2A-AcrIIA4 | addgene full sequence | sequence record 244735 | Addgene NGS Result
GTCGACGGATCGGGAGATCTCCCGATCCCCTATGGTGCACTCTCAGTACAATCTGCTCTGATGCCGCATA
GTTAAGCCAGTATCTGCTCCCTGCTTGTGTGTTGGAGGTCGCTGAGTAGTGCGCGAGCAAAATTTAAGCT
ACAACAAGGCAAGGCTTGACCGACAATTGCATGAAGAATCTGCTTAGGGTTAGGCGTTTTGCGCTGCTTC
GCGATGTACGGGCCAGATATACGCGTTGACATTGATTATTGACTAGTTATTAATAGTAATCAATTACGGG
GTCATTAGTTCATAGCCCATATATGGAGTTCCGCGTTACATAACTTACGGTAAATGGCCCGCCTGGCTGA
CCGCCCAACGACCCCCGCCCATTGACGTCAATAATGACGTATGTTCCCATAGTAACGCCAATAGGGACTT
TCCATTGACGTCAATGGGTGGAGTATTTACGGTAAACTGCCCACTTGGCAGTACATCAAGTGTATCATAT
GCCAAGTACGCCCCCTATTGACGTCAATGACGGTAAATGGCCCGCCTGGCATTATGCCCAGTACATGACC
TTATGGGACTTTCCTACTTGGCAGTACATCTACGTATTAGTCATCGCTATTACCATGGTGATGCGGTTTT
GGCAGTACATCAATGGGCGTGGATAGCGGTTTGACTCACGGGGATTTCCAAGTCTCCACCCCATTGACGT
CAATGGGAGTTTGTTTTGGCACCAAAATCAACGGGACTTTCCAAAATGTCGTAACAACTCCGCCCCATTG
ACGCAAATGGGCGGTAGGCGTGTACGGTGGGAGGTCTATATAAGCAGCGCGTTTTGCCTGTACTGGGTCT
CTCTGGTTAGACCAGATCTGAGCCTGGGAGCTCTCTGGCTAACTAGGGAACCCACTGCTTAAGCCTCAAT
AAAGCTTGCCTTGAGTGCTTCAAGTAGTGTGTGCCCGTCTGTTGTGTGACTCTGGTAACTAGAGATCCCT
CAGACCCTTTTAGTCAGTGTGGAAAATCTCTAGCAGTGGCGCCCGAACAGGGACTTGAAAGCGAAAGGGA
AACCAGAGGAGCTCTCTCGACGCAGGACTCGGCTTGCTGAAGCGCGCACGGCAAGAGGCGAGGGGCGGCG
ACTGGTGAGTACGCCAAAAATTTTGACTAGCGGAGGCTAGAAGGAGAGAGATGGGTGCGAGAGCGTCAGT
ATTAAGCGGGGGAGAATTAGATCGCGATGGGAAAAAATTCGGTTAAGGCCAGGGGGAAAGAAAAAATATA
AATTAAAACATATAGTATGGGCAAGCAGGGAGCTAGAACGATTCGCAGTTAATCCTGGCCTGTTAGAAAC
ATCAGAAGGCTGTAGACAAATACTGGGACAGCTACAACCATCCCTTCAGACAGGATCAGAAGAACTTAGA
TCATTATATAATACAGTAGCAACCCTCTATTGTGTGCATCAAAGGATAGAGATAAAAGACACCAAGGAAG
CTTTAGACAAGATAGAGGAAGAGCAAAACAAAAGTAAGACCACCGCACAGCAAGCGGCCGGCCGCTGATC
TTCAGACCTGGAGGAGGAGATATGAGGGACAATTGGAGAAGTGAATTATATAAATATAAAGTAGTAAAAA
TTGAACCATTAGGAGTAGCACCCACCAAGGCAAAGAGAAGAGTGGTGCAGAGAGAAAAAAGAGCAGTGGG
AATAGGAGCTTTGTTCCTTGGGTTCTTGGGAGCAGCAGGAAGCACTATGGGCGCAGCGTCAATGACGCTG
ACGGTACAGGCCAGACAATTATTGTCTGGTATAGTGCAGCAGCAGAACAATTTGCTGAGGGCTATTGAGG
CGCAACAGCATCTGTTGCAACTCACAGTCTGGGGCATCAAGCAGCTCCAGGCAAGAATCCTGGCTGTGGA
AAGATACCTAAAGGATCAACAGCTCCTGGGGATTTGGGGTTGCTCTGGAAAACTCATTTGCACCACTGCT
GTGCCTTGGAATGCTAGTTGGAGTAATAAATCTCTGGAACAGATTTGGAATCACACGACCTGGATGGAGT
GGGACAGAGAAATTAACAATTACACAAGCTTAATACACTCCTTAATTGAAGAATCGCAAAACCAGCAAGA
AAAGAATGAACAAGAATTATTGGAATTAGATAAATGGGCAAGTTTGTGGAATTGGTTTAACATAACAAAT
TGGCTGTGGTATATAAAATTATTCATAATGATAGTAGGAGGCTTGGTAGGTTTAAGAATAGTTTTTGCTG
TACTTTCTATAGTGAATAGAGTTAGGCAGGGATATTCACCATTATCGTTTCAGACCCACCTCCCAACCCC
GAGGGGACCCGACAGGCCCGAAGGAATAGAAGAAGAAGGTGGAGAGAGAGACAGAGACAGATCCATTCGA
TTAGTGAACGGATCGGCACTGCGTGCGCCAATTCTGCAGACAAATGGCAGTATTCATCCACAATTTTAAA
AGAAAAGGGGGGATTGGGGGGTACAGTGCAGGGGAAAGAATAGTAGACATAATAGCAACAGACATACAAA
CTAAAGAATTACAAAAACAAATTACAAAAATTCAAAATTTTCGGGTTTATTACAGGGACAGCAGAGATCC
AGTTTGGTTAGTACCGGGCCCGCTCTAGAGATAGTCTCGAGTACTAGGATCCATTAGGCGGCCGCGTGGA
TAACCGTATTACCGCCATGCATGTGCCCGTCAGTGGGCAGAGCGCACATCGCCCACAGTCCCCGAGAAGT
TGGGGGGAGGGGTCGGCAATTGAACCGGTGCCTAGAGAAGGTGGCGCGGGGTAAACTGGGAAAGTGATGT
CGTGTACTGGCTCCGCCTTTTTCCCGAGGGTGGGGGAGAACCGTATATAAGTGCAGTAGTCGCCGTGAAC
GTTCTTTTTCGCAACGGGTTTGCCGCCAGAACACAGGTAAGTGCCGTGTGTGGTTCCCGCGGGCCTGGCC
TCTTTACGGGTTATGGCCCTTGCGTGCCTTGAATTACTTCCACCTGGCTGCAGTACGTGATTCTTGATCC
CGAGCTTCGGGTTGGAAGTGGGTGGGAGAGTTCGAGGCCTTGCGCTTAAGGAGCCCCTTCGCCTCGTGCT
TGAGTTGAGGCCTGGCCTGGGCGCTGGGGCCGCCGCGTGCGAATCTGGTGGCACCTTCGCGCCTGTCTCG
CTGCTTTCGATAAGTCTCTAGCCATTTAAAATTTTTGATGACCTGCTGCGACGCTTTTTTTCTGGCAAGA
TAGTCTTGTAAATGCGGGCCAAGATCTGCACACTGGTATTTCGGTTTTTGGGGCCGCGGGCGGCGACGGG
GCCCGTGCGTCCCAGCGCACATGTTCGGCGAGGCGGGGCCTGCGAGCGCGGCCACCGAGAATCGGACGGG
GGTAGTCTCAAGCTGGCCGGCCTGCTCTGGTGCCTGGCCTCGCGCCGCCGTGTATCGCCCCGCCCTGGGC
GGCAAGGCTGGCCCGGTCGGCACCAGTTGCGTGAGCGGAAAGATGGCCGCTTCCCGGCCCTGCTGCAGGG
AGCTCAAAATGGAGGACGCGGCGCTCGGGAGAGCGGGCGGGTGAGTCACCCACACAAAGGAAAAGGGCCT
TTCCGTCCTCAGCCGTCGCTTCATGTGACTCCACGGAGTACCGGGCGCCGTCCAGGCACCTCGATTAGTT
CTCGCGCTTTTGGAGTACGTCGTCTTTAGGTTGGGGGGAGGGGTTTTATGCGATGGAGTTTCCCCACACT
GAGTGGGTGGAGACTGAAGTTAGGCCAGCTTGGCACTTGATGTAATTCTCCTTGGAATTTGCCCTTTTTG
AGTTTGGATCTTGGTTCATTCTCAAGCCTCAGACAGTGGTTCAAAGTTTTTTTCTTCCATTTCAGGTGTC
GTGAGCTAGCCCACCATGGTGAGCAAAGGCGAGGAGGATAACATGGCCATCATCAAGGAGTTCATGCGCT
TCAAGGTGCACATGGAGGGCTCCGTGAACGGCCACGAGTTCGAGATCGAGGGCGAGGGCGAGGGCCGCCC
CTACGAGGGCACCCAGACCGCCAAGCTGAAGGTGACCAAGGGTGGCCCCCTGCCCTTCGCCTGGGACATC
CTGTCCCCTCAGTTCATGTACGGCTCCAAGGCCTACGTGAAGCACCCCGCCGACATCCCCGACTACTTGA
AGCTGTCCTTCCCCGAGGGCTTCAAGTGGGAGCGCGTGATGAACTTCGAGGACGGCGGCGTGGTGACCGT
GACCCAGGACTCCTCCCTGCAGGACGGCGAGTTCATCTACAAGGTGAAGCTGCGCGGCACCAACTTCCCC
TCCGACGGCCCCGTAATGCAGAAGAAGACCATGGGCTGGGAGGCCTCCTCCGAGCGGATGTACCCCGAGG
ACGGCGCCCTGAAGGGCGAGATCAAGCAGAGGCTGAAGCTGAAGGACGGCGGCCACTACGACGCTGAGGT
CAAGACCACCTACAAGGCCAAGAAGCCCGTGCAGCTGCCCGGCGCCTACAACGTCAACATCAAGTTGGAC
ATCACCTCCCACAACGAGGACTACACCATCGTGGAACAGTACGAACGCGCCGAGGGCCGCCACTCCACCG
GCGGCATGGACGAGCTGTACAAGGCTACTAACTTCTCCCTGCTGAAACAGGCAGGAGACGTGGAGGAGAA
CCCTGGACCAAACATCAACGACCTGATCCGGGAGATCAAGAACAAGGACTACACCGTGAAGCTGAGCGGC
ACCGATAGCAACAGCATCACCCAGCTGATTATCCGCGTGAACAACGACGGCAACGAGTACGTGATCTCCG
AGAGCGAGAACGAGAGCATCGTGGAGAAGTTCATCAGCGCCTTCAAGAACGGTTGGAACCAGGAGTACGA
GGACGAGGAGGAGTTCTACAACGACATGCAGACCATCACCCTGAAGAGCGAGCTGAACTAAGAATTCGTC
GAGGGACCTAATAACTTCGTATAGCATACATTATACGAAGTTATACATGTTTAAGGGTTCCGGTTCCACT
AGGTACAATTCGATATCAAGCTTATCGATAATCAACCTCTGGATTACAAAATTTGTGAAAGATTGACTGG
TATTCTTAACTATGTTGCTCCTTTTACGCTATGTGGATACGCTGCTTTAATGCCTTTGTATCATGCTATT
GCTTCCCGTATGGCTTTCATTTTCTCCTCCTTGTATAAATCCTGGTTGCTGTCTCTTTATGAGGAGTTGT
GGCCCGTTGTCAGGCAACGTGGCGTGGTGTGCACTGTGTTTGCTGACGCAACCCCCACTGGTTGGGGCAT
TGCCACCACCTGTCAGCTCCTTTCCGGGACTTTCGCTTTCCCCCTCCCTATTGCCACGGCGGAACTCATC
GCCGCCTGCCTTGCCCGCTGCTGGACAGGGGCTCGGCTGTTGGGCACTGACAATTCCGTGGTGTTGTCGG
GGAAATCATCGTCCTTTCCTTGGCTGCTCGCCTGTGTTGCCACCTGGATTCTGCGCGGGACGTCCTTCTG
CTACGTCCCTTCGGCCCTCAATCCAGCGGACCTTCCTTCCCGCGGCCTGCTGCCGGCTCTGCGGCCTCTT
CCGCGTCTTCGCCTTCGCCCTCAGACGAGTCGGATCTCCCTTTGGGCCGCCTCCCCGCATCGATACCGTC
GACCTCGATCGAGACCTAGAAAAACATGGAGCAATCACAAGTAGCAATACAGCAGCTACCAATGCTGATT
GTGCCTGGCTAGAAGCACAAGAGGAGGAGGAGGTGGGTTTTCCAGTCACACCTCAGGTACCTTTAAGACC
AATGACTTACAAGGCAGCTGTAGATCTTAGCCACTTTTTAAAAGAAAAGGGGGGACTGGAAGGGCTAATT
CACTCCCAACGAAGACAAGATATCCTTGATCTGTGGATCTACCACACACAAGGCTACTTCCCTGATTGGC
AGAACTACACACCAGGGCCAGGGATCAGATATCCACTGACCTTTGGATGGTGCTACAAGCTAGTACCAGT
TGAGCAAGAGAAGGTAGAAGAAGCCAATGAAGGAGAGAACACCCGCTTGTTACACCCTGTGAGCCTGCAT
GGGATGGATGACCCGGAGAGAGAAGTATTAGAGTGGAGGTTTGACAGCCGCCTAGCATTTCATCACATGG
CCCGAGAGCTGCATCCGGACTGTACTGGGTCTCTCTGGTTAGACCAGATCTGAGCCTGGGAGCTCTCTGG
CTAACTAGGGAACCCACTGCTTAAGCCTCAATAAAGCTTGCCTTGAGTGCTTCAAGTAGTGTGTGCCCGT
CTGTTGTGTGACTCTGGTAACTAGAGATCCCTCAGACCCTTTTAGTCAGTGTGGAAAATCTCTAGCAGCA
TGTGAGCAAAAGGCCAGCAAAAGGCCAGGAACCGTAAAAAGGCCGCGTTGCTGGCGTTTTTCCATAGGCT
CCGCCCCCCTGACGAGCATCACAAAAATCGACGCTCAAGTCAGAGGTGGCGAAACCCGACAGGACTATAA
AGATACCAGGCGTTTCCCCCTGGAAGCTCCCTCGTGCGCTCTCCTGTTCCGACCCTGCCGCTTACCGGAT
ACCTGTCCGCCTTTCTCCCTTCGGGAAGCGTGGCGCTTTCTCATAGCTCACGCTGTAGGTATCTCAGTTC
GGTGTAGGTCGTTCGCTCCAAGCTGGGCTGTGTGCACGAACCCCCCGTTCAGCCCGACCGCTGCGCCTTA
TCCGGTAACTATCGTCTTGAGTCCAACCCGGTAAGACACGACTTATCGCCACTGGCAGCAGCCACTGGTA
ACAGGATTAGCAGAGCGAGGTATGTAGGCGGTGCTACAGAGTTCTTGAAGTGGTGGCCTAACTACGGCTA
CACTAGAAGAACAGTATTTGGTATCTGCGCTCTGCTGAAGCCAGTTACCTTCGGAAAAAGAGTTGGTAGC
TCTTGATCCGGCAAACAAACCACCGCTGGTAGCGGTGGTTTTTTTGTTTGCAAGCAGCAGATTACGCGCA
GAAAAAAAGGATCTCAAGAAGATCCTTTGATCTTTTCTACGGGGTCTGACGCTCAGTGGAACGAAAACTC
ACGTTAAGGGATTTTGGTCATGAGATTATCAAAAAGGATCTTCACCTAGATCCTTTTAAATTAAAAATGA
AGTTTTAAATCAATCTAAAGTATATATGAGTAAACTTGGTCTGACAGTTACCAATGCTTAATCAGTGAGG
CACCTATCTCAGCGATCTGTCTATTTCGTTCATCCATAGTTGCCTGACTCCCCGTCGTGTAGATAACTAC
GATACGGGAGGGCTTACCATCTGGCCCCAGTGCTGCAATGATACCGCGAGACCCACGCTCACCGGCTCCA
GATTTATCAGCAATAAACCAGCCAGCCGGAAGGGCCGAGCGCAGAAGTGGTCCTGCAACTTTATCCGCCT
CCATCCAGTCTATTAATTGTTGCCGGGAAGCTAGAGTAAGTAGTTCGCCAGTTAATAGTTTGCGCAACGT
TGTTGCCATTGCTACAGGCATCGTGGTGTCACGCTCGTCGTTTGGTATGGCTTCATTCAGCTCCGGTTCC
CAACGATCAAGGCGAGTTACATGATCCCCCATGTTGTGCAAAAAAGCGGTTAGCTCCTTCGGTCCTCCGA
TCGTTGTCAGAAGTAAGTTGGCCGCAGTGTTATCACTCATGGTTATGGCAGCACTGCATAATTCTCTTAC
TGTCATGCCATCCGTAAGATGCTTTTCTGTGACTGGTGAGTACTCAACCAAGTCATTCTGAGAATAGTGT
ATGCGGCGACCGAGTTGCTCTTGCCCGGCGTCAATACGGGATAATACCGCGCCACATAGCAGAACTTTAA
AAGTGCTCATCATTGGAAAACGTTCTTCGGGGCGAAAACTCTCAAGGATCTTACCGCTGTTGAGATCCAG
TTCGATGTAACCCACTCGTGCACCCAACTGATCTTCAGCATCTTTTACTTTCACCAGCGTTTCTGGGTGA
GCAAAAACAGGAAGGCAAAATGCCGCAAAAAAGGGAATAAGGGCGACACGGAAATGTTGAATACTCATAC
TCTTCCTTTTTCAATATTATTGAAGCATTTATCAGGGTTATTGTCTCATGAGCGGATACATATTTGAATG
TATTTAGAAAAATAAACAAATAGGGGTTCCGCGCACATTTCCCCGAAAAGTGCCACCTGAC
